>Addgene plasmid #227869 | pcDNA 3.3 C-MYC PDZD8(91-839aa) | addgene full sequence | sequence record 479457 | Addgene NGS Result
AATGATACCGCGAGACCCACGCTCACCGGCTCCAGATTTATCAGCAATAAACCAGCCAGCCGGAAGGGCC
GAGCGCAGAAGTGGTCCTGCAACTTTATCCGCCTCCATCCAGTCTATTAATTGTTGCCGGGAAGCTAGAG
TAAGTAGTTCGCCAGTTAATAGTTTGCGCAACGTTGTTGCCATTGCTACAGGCATCGTGGTGTCACGCTC
GTCGTTTGGTATGGCTTCATTCAGCTCCGGTTCCCAACGATCAAGGCGAGTTACATGATCCCCCATGTTG
TGCAAAAAAGCGGTTAGCTCCTTCGGTCCTCCGATCGTTGTCAGAAGTAAGTTGGCCGCAGTGTTATCAC
TCATGGTTATGGCAGCACTGCATAATTCTCTTACTGTCATGCCATCCGTAAGATGCTTTTCTGTGACTGG
TGAGTACTCAACCAAGTCATTCTGAGAATAGTGTATGCGGCGACCGAGTTGCTCTTGCCCGGCGTCAATA
CGGGATAATACCGCGCCACATAGCAGAACTTTAAAAGTGCTCATCATTGGAAAACGTTCTTCGGGGCGAA
AACTCTCAAGGATCTTACCGCTGTTGAGATCCAGTTCGATGTAACCCACTCGTGCACCCAACTGATCTTC
AGCATCTTTTACTTTCACCAGCGTTTCTGGGTGAGCAAAAACAGGAAGGCAAAATGCCGCAAAAAAGGGA
ATAAGGGCGACACGGAAATGTTGAATACTCATACTCTTCCTTTTTCAATATTATTGAAGCATTTATCAGG
GTTATTGTCTCATGAGCGGATACATATTTGAATGTATTTAGAAAAATAAACAAATAGGGGTTCCGCGCAC
ATTTCCCCGAAAAGTGCCACCTGACGTCGACGGATCGGGAGATCTCCCGATCCCCTATGGTGCACTCTCA
GTACAATCTGCTCTGATGCCGCATAGTTAAGCCAGTATCTGCTCCCTGCTTGTGTGTTGGAGGTCGCTGA
GTAGTGCGCGAGCAAAATTTAAGCTACAACAAGGCAAGGCTTGACCGACAATTGCATGAAGAATCTGCTT
AGGGTTAGGCGTTTTGCGCTGCTTCGCGATGTACGGGCCAGATATACGCGTTGACATTGATTATTGACTA
GTTATTAATAGTAATCAATTACGGGGTCATTAGTTCATAGCCCATATATGGAGTTCCGCGTTACATAACT
TACGGTAAATGGCCCGCCTGGCTGACCGCCCAACGACCCCCGCCCATTGACGTCAATAATGACGTATGTT
CCCATAGTAACGCCAATAGGGACTTTCCATTGACGTCAATGGGTGGAGTATTTACGGTAAACTGCCCACT
TGGCAGTACATCAAGTGTATCATATGCCAAGTACGCCCCCTATTGACGTCAATGACGGTAAATGGCCCGC
CTGGCATTATGCCCAGTACATGACCTTATGGGACTTTCCTACTTGGCAGTACATCTACGTATTAGTCATC
GCTATTACCATGGTGATGCGGTTTTGGCAGTACATCAATGGGCGTGGATAGCGGTTTGACTCACGGGGAT
TTCCAAGTCTCCACCCCATTGACGTCAATGGGAGTTTGTTTTGGCACCAAAATCAACGGGACTTTCCAAA
ATGTCGTAACAACTCCGCCCCATTGACGCAAATGGGCGGTAGGCGTGTACGGTGGGAGGTCTATATAAGC
AGAGCTCGTTTAGTGAACCGTCAGATCGCCTGGAGACGCCATCCACGCTGTTTTGACCTCCATAGAAGAC
ACCGGGACCGATCCAGCCTCCGGACTGAGCTCCTTAAGGTTAACTCTAGAGAATTCGGATCCATGACGCG
GGAGACTTGCTACTTCCTCAACGCCACCATCCTATTCCTGTTCCGGGAGTTGCGGGACACCGCGCTGACC
CGCCGCTGGGTCACCAAGAAGATCAAGGTGGAGTTCGAGGAGCTGCTGCAGACCAAGACGGCCGGGCGCC
TGCTGGAGGGGCTGAGCCTGCGGGACGTGTTCCTGGGCGAGACGGTGCCCTTCATCAAGACCATCCGGCT
CGTGCGGCCAGTCGTGCCCTCGGCCACCGGGGAGCCCGATGGCCCTGAAGGGGAGGCGCTGCCCGCCGCC
TGCCCCGAGGAGCTGGCCTTCGAGGCGGAGGTGGAGTACAACGGGGGCTTCCACCTGGCCATCGACGTGG
ACCTGGTCTTCGGCAAGTCCGCCTACTTGTTTGTCAAGCTGTCCCGCGTGGTGGGAAGGCTGCGCTTGGT
CTTTACGCGCGTGCCCTTCACCCACTGGTTCTTCTCCTTCGTGGAAGACCCGCTGATCGACTTCGAGGTG
CGCTCCCAGTTTGAAGGGCGGCCCATGCCCCAGCTCACCTCCATCATCGTCAACCAGCTCAAGAAGATCA
TCAAGCGCAAGCACACCCTACCGAATTACAAGATCAGGTTTAAGCCGTTTTTTCCATACCAGACCTTGCA
AGGATTTGAAGAAGATGAAGAGCATATCCATATACAACAATGGGCACTTACTGAAGGCCGTCTTAAAGTT
ACGTTGTTAGAATGTAGCAGGTTACTCATTTTTGGATCCTATGACAGAGAGGCAAATGTTCATTGTACAC
TTGAGTTAAGCAGTAGTGTTTGGGAAGAAAAACAGAGGAGTTCTATTAAGACGGTTGAATTAATAAAAGG
AAATTTACAAAGTGTTGGACTTACACTTCGTCTTGTCCAGTCAACTGATGGGTATGCTGGGCACGTCATC
ATTGAAACTGTGGCTCCAAACTCGCCTGCTGCAATTGCAGATCTTCAGCGGGGAGATCGACTTATCGCCA
TTGGAGGTGTGAAAATCACATCAACACTGCAAGTGTTGAAGCTTATCAAGCAGGCTGGTGACCGAGTCCT
GGTGTACTATGAAAGGCCTGTTGGCCAGAGTAATCAAGGTGCAGTGCTGCAAGATAACTTTGGCCAGTTG
GAAGAAAACTTTTTGTCAAGCTCATGCCAATCGGGTTATGAAGAGGAAGCTGCCGGGTTGACAGTAGATA
CTGAAAGTAGAGAGCTGGATTCTGAATTTGAAGACTTGGCAAGTGATGTCAGAGCACAAAATGAGTTCAA
AGATGAGGCACAATCATTAAGTCATAGTCCCAAACGTGTTCCAACAACACTTTCTATTAAACCCCTTGGA
GCTATATCACCAGTTTTAAACCGTAAATTAGCTGTAGGAAGTCACCCACTACCACCGAAAATTCAGTCCA
AAGATGGAAATAAACCTCCACCCCTAAAAACTTCTGAGATAACAGACCCAGCACAAGTGTCAAAACCAAC
CCAAGGATCTGCTTTCAAACCACCTGTGCCACCACGACCACAAGCGAAAGTTCCTTTGCCTTCCGCCGAT
GCTCCAAATCAGGCAGAACCAGATGTTCTCGTTGAAAAGCCAGAGAAGGTGGTGCCACCTCCTCTTGTAG
ATAAATCTGCTGAAAAGCAAGCAAAAAATGTGGATGCCATAGACGATGCAGCTGCACCTAAGCAATTTTT
AGCAAAGCAAGAAGTGGCCAAAGATGTCACTTCAGAAACTTCCTGCCCTACTAAGGACAGTTCGGACGAC
CGTCAAACATGGGAATCATCAGAAATTCTTTATCGTAATAAGCTAGGAAAATGGACAAGAACCAGAGCAT
CCTGTTTGTTTGACATAGAAGCCTGTCACAGGTACTTAAACATTGCATTGTGGTGCAGGGATCCTTTCAA
GTTGGGAGGTCTCATCTGTTTGGGGCATGTTAGTTTAAAACTTGAAGATGTGGCTTTAGGATGCCTAGCT
ACATCAAACACGGAATACCTTTCCAAATTGAGACTGGAAGCCCCCTCACCTAAGGCTATAGTCACTAGAA
CCGCACTACGCAATCTGAGTATGCAAAAGGGATTCAATGACAAATTTTGCTATGGTGACATTACTATTCA
CTTCAAATATTTGAAAGAAGGAGAATCAGACCACCATGTAGTTACTAACGTAGAAAAAGAAAAAGAACCC
CATTTGGTTGAAGAAGTTTCTGTTCTCCCTAAAGAGGAGCAATTTGTTGGACAGATGGGTTTAACAGAAA
ACCTCGAGCCATGGAAGCTTATGGAACAAAAACTCATCTCAGAAGAGGATCTGGATATCTAACTGACTGA
ACCGGTGGTCCAAACGGGGGAGGCTAACTGAAACACGGAAGGAGACAATACCGGAAGGAACCCGCGCTAT
GACGGCAATAAAAAGACAGAATAAAACGCACGGGTGTTGGGTCGTTTGTTCATAAACGCGGGGTTCGGTC
CCAGGGCTGGCACTCTGTCGATACCCCACCGAGACCCCATTGGGGCCAATACGCCCGCGTTTCTTCCTTT
TCCCCACCCCACCCCCCAAGTTCGGGTGAAGGCCCAGGGCTCGCAGCCAACGTCGGGGCGGCAGGCCCTG
CCATAGCAGATCTGCGCAGCTGGGGCTCTAGGGGGTATCCCC
[124 nt withheld, positions 4453-4576]
C
[91 nt withheld, positions 4578-4668]
A
[49 nt withheld, positions 4670-4718]
CCTTTGACGTTGGAGTCCACGTTCTTT
[37 nt withheld, positions 4746-4782]
ACCCTATCTCGGTCTATTCTTTTGATTTATAAGGGATTTTGCCGATTTCGGCCTATTGGTTAAAAAATGA
GCTGATTTAACAAAAATTTAACGCGAATTAATTCTGTGGAATGTGTGTCAGTTAGGGTGTGGAAAGTCCC
CAGGCTCCCCAGCAGGCAGAAGTATGCAAAGCATGCATCTCAATTAGTCAGCAACCAGGTGTGGAAAGTC
CCCAGGCTCCCCAGCAGGCAGAAGTATGCAAAGCATGCATCTCAATTAGTCAGCAACCATAGTCCCGCCC
CTAACTCCGCCCATCCCGCCCCTAACTCCGCCCAGTTCCGCCCATTCTCCGCCCCATGGCTGACTAATTT
TTTTTATTTATGCAGAGGCCGAGGCCGCCTCTGCCTCTGAGCTATTCCAGAAGTAGTGAGGAGGCTTTTT
TGGAGGCCTAGGCTTTTGCAAAAAGCTCCCGGGAGCTTGTATATCCATTTTCGGATCTGATCAAGAGACA
GGATGAGGATCGTTTCGCATGATTGAACAAGATGGATTGCACGCAGGTTCTCCGGCCGCTTGGGTGGAGA
GGCTATTCGGCTATGACTGGGCACAACAGACAATCGGCTGCTCTGATGCCGCCGTGTTCCGGCTGTCAGC
GCAGGGGCGCCCGGTTCTTTTTGTCAAGACCGACCTGTCCGGTGCCCTGAATGAACTGCAGGACGAGGCA
GCGCGGCTATCGTGGCTGGCCACGACGGGCGTTCCTTGCGCAGCTGTGCTCGACGTTGTCACTGAAGCGG
GAAGGGACTGGCTGCTATTGGGCGAAGTGCCGGGGCAGGATCTCCTGTCATCTCACCTTGCTCCTGCCGA
GAAAGTATCCATCATGGCTGATGCAATGCGGCGGCTGCATACGCTTGATCCGGCTACCTGCCCATTCGAC
CACCAAGCGAAACATCGCATCGAGCGAGCACGTACTCGGATGGAAGCCGGTCTTGTCGATCAGGATGATC
TGGACGAAGAGCATCAGGGGCTCGCGCCAGCCGAACTGTTCGCCAGGCTCAAGGCGCGCATGCCCGACGG
CGAGGATCTCGTCGTGACCCATGGCGATGCCTGCTTGCCGAATATCATGGTGGAAAATGGCCGCTTTTCT
GGATTCATCGACTGTGGCCGGCTGGGTGTGGCGGACCGCTATCAGGACATAGCGTTGGCTACCCGTGATA
TTGCTGAAGAGCTTGGCGGCGAATGGGCTGACCGCTTCCTCGTGCTTTACGGTATCGCCGCTCCCGATTC
GCAGCGCATCGCCTTCTATCGCCTTCTTGACGAGTTCTTCTGAGCGGGACTCTGGGGTTCGCGAAATGAC
CGACCAAGCGACGCCCAACCTGCCATCACGAGATTTCGATTCCACCGCCGCCTTCTATGAAAGGTTGGGC
TTCGGAATCGTTTTCCGGGACGCCGGCTGGATGATCCTCCAGCGCGGGGATCTCATGCTGGAGTTCTTCG
CCCACCCCAACTTGTTTATTGCAGCTTATAATGGTTACAAATAAAGCAATAGCATCACAAATTTCACAAA
TAAAGCATTTTTTTCACTGCATTCTAGTTGTGGTTTGTCCAAACTCATCAATGTATCTTATCATGTCTGT
ATACCGTCGACCTCTAGCTAGAGCTTGGCGTAATCATGGTCATAGCTGTTTCCTGTGTGAAATTGTTATC
CGCTCACAATTCCACACAACATACGAGCCGGAAGCATAAAGTGTAAAGCCTGGGGTGCCTAATGAGTGAG
CTAACTCACATTAATTGCGTTGCGCTCACTGCCCGCTTTCCAGTCGGGAAACCTGTCGTGCCAGCTGCAT
TAATGAATCGGCCAACGCGCGGGGAGAGGCGGTTTGCGTATTGGGCGCTCTTCCGCTTCCTCGCTCACTG
ACTCGCTGCGCTCGGTCGTTCGGCTGCGGCGAGCGGTATCAGCTCACTCAAAGGCGGTAATACGGTTATC
CACAGAATCAGGGGATAACGCAGGAAAGAACATGTGAGCAAAAGGCCAGCAAAAGGCCAGGAACCGTAAA
AAGGCCGCGTTGCTGGCGTTTTTCCATAGGCTCCGCCCCCCTGACGAGCATCACAAAAATCGACGCTCAA
GTCAGAGGTGGCGAAACCCGACAGGACTATAAAGATACCAGGCGTTTCCCCCTGGAAGCTCCCTCGTGCG
CTCTCCTGTTCCGACCCTGCCGCTTACCGGATACCTGTCCGCCTTTCTCCCTTCGGGAAGCGTGGCGCTT
TCTCATAGCTCACGCTGTAGGTATCTCAGTTCGGTGTAGGTCGTTCGCTCCAAGCTGGGCTGTGTGCACG
AACCCCCCGTTCAGCCCGACCGCTGCGCCTTATCCGGTAACTATCGTCTTGAGTCCAACCCGGTAAGACA
CGACTTATCGCCACTGGCAGCAGCCACTGGTAACAGGATTAGCAGAGCGAGGTATGTAGGCGGTGCTACA
GAGTTCTTGAAGTGGTGGCCTAACTACGGCTACACTAGAAGAACAGTATTTGGTATCTGCGCTCTGCTGA
AGCCAGTTACCTTCGGAAAAAGAGTTGGTAGCTCTTGATCCGGCAAACAAACCACCGCTGGTAGCGGTGG
TTTTTTTGTTTGCAAGCAGCAGATTACGCGCAGAAAAAAAGGATCTCAAGAAGATCCTTTGATCTTTTCT
ACGGGGTCTGACGCTCAGTGGAACGAAAACTCACGTTAAGGGATTTTGGTCATGAGATTATCAAAAAGGA
TCTTCACCTAGATCCTTTTAAATTAAAAATGAAGTTTTAAATCAATCTAAAGTATATATGAGTAAACTTG
GTCTGACAGTTACCAATGCTTAATCAGTGAGGCACCTATCTCAGCGATCTGTCTATTTCGTTCATCCATA
GTTGCCTGACTCCCCGTCGTGTAGATAACTACGATACGGGAGGGCTTACCATCTGGCCCCAGTGCTGC
Features (pLannotate 1.2.2; 18 found; start..end, strand, type, name):
    733..837     -  promoter       AmpR promoter: bla
    896..948     -  misc_feature   bom (fragment): basis of mobility region from pBR322
   1103..1482    +  enhancer       CMV enhancer: human cytomegalovirus immediate early enhancer
   1483..1686    +  promoter       CMV promoter: human cytomegalovirus (CMV) immediate early promoter
   1816..4062    +  CDS            PDZD8 (fragment): PDZD8_HUMAN - Also known as PDZK8. Experimental evidence at protein level: Swiss-Prot protein existence level 1. Molecular tethering protein that connects endoplasmic reticulum and mitochondria membranes (PubMed:29097544). PDZD8-dependent endoplasmic reticulum-mitochondria membrane tethering is essential for endoplasmic reticulum-mitochondria Ca(2+) transfer (PubMed:29097544). In neurons, involved in the regulation of dendritic Ca(2+) dynamics by regulating mitochondrial Ca(2+) uptake in neurons (PubMed:29097544). Plays an indirect role in the regulation of cell morphology and cytoskeletal org
   4203..4251    +  polyA_signal   HSV TK poly(A) signal: herpes simplex virus thymidine kinase polyadenylation signal (Cole and Stacy, 1985)
   4342..4358    -  polyA_signal   bGH poly(A) signal (fragment): bovine growth hormone polyadenylation signal
   4453..4881    +  rep_origin     f1 ori (sequence partly withheld): f1 bacteriophage origin of replication; arrow indicates direction of (+) strand synthesis
   4895..5224    +  promoter       SV40 promoter: SV40 enhancer and early promoter
   5291..6082    +  CDS            neo: KKA2_KLEPN - Also known as kan, nptII. Experimental evidence at protein level: Swiss-Prot protein existence level 1. Resistance to kanamycin, neomycin, paromomycin, ribostamycin, butirosin and gentamicin B. From Klebsiella pneumoniae.
   6108..6266    +  CDS            ble (fragment): BLE_KLEPN - Experimental evidence at protein level: Swiss-Prot protein existence level 1. Binding protein with a strong affinity to the bleomycin family of antibiotics. Binds to CL990; an antimitotic-antibiotic compound. From Klebsiella pneumoniae.
   6261..6382    +  polyA_signal   SV40 poly(A) signal: SV40 polyadenylation signal
   6455..6471    -  protein_bind   lac operator: The lac repressor binds to the lac operator to inhibit transcription in E. coli. This inhibition can be relieved by adding lactose or isopropyl-β-D-thiogalactopyranoside (IPTG). lac repressor encoded by lacI
   6479..6509    -  promoter       lac promoter: promoter for the E. coli lac operon
   6524..6545    -  protein_bind   CAP binding site: CAP binding activates transcription in the presence of cAMP. E. coli catabolite activator protein
   6558..6650    -  CDS            lacI (fragment): lac repressor; lacI; The lac repressor binds to the lac operator to inhibit transcription in E. coli. This inhibition can be relieved by adding lactose or isopropyl-β-D-thiogalactopyranoside (IPTG).
   6833..7421    -  rep_origin     ori: high-copy-number ColE1/pMB1/pBR322/pUC origin of replication
   7592..732     -  CDS            AmpR (across the origin): β-lactamase; bla; confers resistance to ampicillin, carbenicillin, and related antibiotics
