[The description below was written by a language model from this plasmid's Addgene catalogue record and pLannotate feature annotations shown in this document.]
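Description:
pcDNA 3.3 C-MYC PDZD8(91-839aa) is a mammalian expression plasmid of about 7.7 kb built on a pcDNA-type backbone and intended for transfection into cultured cells. It is maintained in E. coli as a high-copy plasmid through a ColE1/pUC-type origin and selected with ampicillin via the β-lactamase gene and its own promoter. An f1 phage origin is also present, along with small remnants of lac regulatory sequences and a bom fragment that are backbone leftovers rather than functional parts of the design.

The payload is a truncated human PDZD8 open reading frame encoding only residues 91–839, so sequences at both the N- and C-terminal ends of the protein are removed. PDZD8 is annotated as a tethering protein linking endoplasmic reticulum and mitochondrial membranes and supporting calcium transfer between them. The fragment is driven by the human cytomegalovirus immediate-early enhancer and promoter for strong constitutive expression, and transcripts are terminated at a downstream HSV thymidine kinase polyadenylation signal. The catalogue record states a MYC epitope fused to the C terminus of the insert for detection or immunoprecipitation, although the automated feature table does not annotate the tag separately. A second cassette, made of the SV40 enhancer/early promoter, the neomycin phosphotransferase gene and an SV40 poly(A) signal, would allow G418 selection of stably transfected mammalian cells.

The stated use is expression of the MYC-tagged PDZD8 fragment in transfected cells. The associated work concerns AMPK targeting of PDZD8 in the shift from glucose to glutamine use, so a role in domain mapping seems plausible, but the record does not state the specific reason for this truncation.
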