Addgene plasmid #227869: pcDNA 3.3 C-MYC PDZD8(91-839aa)
Purpose: Used for transfection of cells for expression of C-MYC PDZD8 (91-839aa)
Depositing lab: Sheng-cai Lin. Depositing organization: Xiamen University. Publication: AMPK targets PDZD8 to trigger carbon source shift from glucose to glutamine. Li M, Wang Y, Wei X, Cai WF, Wu J, Zhu M, Wang Y, Liu YH, Xiong J, Qu Q, Chen Y, Tian X, Yao L, Xie R, Li X, Chen S, Huang X, Zhang C, Xie C, Wu Y, Xu Z, Zhang B, Jiang B, Wang ZC, Li Q, Li G, Lin SY, Yu L, Piao HL, Deng X, Han J, Zhang CS, Lin SC. Cell Res. 2024 Jun 19. doi: 10.1038/s41422-024-00985-6. PubMed 38898113.
Backbone
  Vector backbone: pcDNA
  Vector type: Mammalian Expression
Growth in bacteria
  Bacterial resistance: Ampicillin, 100 μg/mL
  Growth temperature: 37°C
  Growth strain: DH5alpha
  Copy number: High Copy
Gene/Insert
  Gene/Insert name: PDZD8
  Species: H. sapiens (human)
  Mutation: aa 91-839 only
  Entrez Gene: PDZD8 (a.k.a. IDDADF, PDZK8)
  Tag / fusion protein: MYC (C terminal on insert)
  Cloning method: Ligation Independent Cloning
Terms and licenses: Academic/Nonprofit Terms; Industry Terms: Not Available to Industry
How to cite: pcDNA 3.3 C-MYC PDZD8(91-839aa) was a gift from Sheng-cai Lin (Addgene plasmid # 227869 ; http://n2t.net/addgene:227869 ; RRID:Addgene_227869)
